>Addgene plasmid #43490 | III-AATT | depositor partial sequence | sequence record 58755 | III-AATT sequence 426 bps
CGTCTCGGCTCACCCCAGAGCAGGTCGTGGCAATCGCCTCCAACATTGGCGGGAAACAGGCACTCGAGAC
TGTCCAGCGCCTGCTTCCCGTGCTGTGCCAAGCGCACGGACTCACCCCAGAGCAGGTCGTGGCAATCGCC
TCCAACATTGGCGGGAAACAGGCACTCGAGACTGTCCAGCGCCTGCTTCCCGTGCTGTGCCAAGCGCACG
GCCTCACCCCAGAGCAGGTCGTGGCCATTGCCTCGAATGGAGGGGGCAAACAGGCGTTGGAAACCGTACA
ACGATTGCTGCCGGTGCTGTGCCAAGCGCACGGATTAACCCCAGAGCAGGTCGTGGCCATTGCCTCGAAT
GGAGGGGGCAAACAGGCGTTGGAAACCGTACAACGATTGCTGCCGGTGCTGTGCCAAGCGCACGGACTCA
GAGACG
