>Addgene plasmid #43490 | III-AATT | addgene partial sequence | sequence record 61531 | M13-F20 5'-TGTAAAACGACGGCCAGT-3'
GGCGATTGGGCCCTCTAGATGCATGCTCGAGCGGCCGCCAGTGTGATGGATATCTGCAGAATTCGCCCTT
AAGTATCTTTCCTGTGCCCACGTCTCTGAGTCCGTGCGCTTGGCACAGCACCGGCAGCAATCGTTGTACG
GTTTCCAACGCCTGTTTGCCCCCTCCATTCGAGGCAATGGCCACGACCTGCTCTGGGGTTAATCCGTGCG
CTTGGCACAGCACCGGCAGCAATCGTTGTACGGTTTCCAACGCCTGTTTGCCCCCTCCATTCGAGGCAAT
GGCCACGACCTGCTCTGGGGTGAGGCCGTGCGCTTGGCACAGCACGGGAAGCAGGCGCTGGACAGTCTCG
AGTGCCTGTTTCCCGCCAATGTTGGAGGCGATTGCCACGACCTGCTCTGGGGTGAGTCCGTGCGCTTGGC
ACAGCACGGGAAGCAGGCGCTGGACAGTCTCGAGTGCCTGTTTCCCGCCAATGTTGGAGGCGATTGCCAC
GACCTGCTCTGGGGTGAGCCGAGACGCGCTAGGACGGCATCTATATAAGGGCGAATTCCAGCACACTGGC
GGCCGTTACTAGTGGATCCGAGCTCGGTACCAAGCTTGATGCATAGCTTGAGTATTCTATAGTGTCACCT
AAATAGCTTGGCGTAATCATGGTCATAGCTGTTTCCTGTGTGAAATTGTTATCCGCTCACAATTCCACAC
AACATACGAGCCGGAAGCATAAAGTGTAAAGCCTGGGGTGCCTAATGAGTGAGCTAACTCACATTAATTG
CGTTGCGCTCACTGCCCGCTTTCCAGTCGGGAAACCTGTCGTGCCAGCTGCATTAATGAATCGGCCAACG
CGCGGGGAGANGCGGTTTGCGTATTGGGCGCTCTTCCGCTTCC
