[The description below was written by a language model from this plasmid's Addgene catalogue record.]
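Description:
III-AATT is a bacterial cloning plasmid built on the commercial pCRII-TOPO backbone (about 4.0 kb without insert), carrying a 426 bp synthetic insert introduced by TOPO cloning. It is a high-copy plasmid propagated in E. coli, and the record lists both ampicillin and kanamycin resistance, consistent with the dual selection markers of this backbone. The insert is flanked by the T7 and M13-reverse primer sites used to verify it by sequencing. No feature table accompanies the record, so the origin of replication and the exact layout of backbone elements are not documented here beyond what the backbone name implies.

The record describes the insert only by its name and as synthetic, and it does not state the encoded content explicitly. The plasmid was deposited in connection with a TALEN genome-editing system developed for generating human stem cell-based disease models. In that context, the name suggests a pre-assembled block of four TAL effector repeat modules recognising the bases A-A-T-T and assigned to the third position of a hierarchical array assembly. The insert size is roughly consistent with four repeats of about 100 bp each. This reading is an inference from the name and publication rather than a recorded fact. The plasmid has no mammalian promoter, reporter or expression function according to the record. It appears to serve as a storage and source vector, one member of a library of repeat-module parts from which fragments are taken to build full-length custom TALEN DNA-binding domains in a separate destination vector.
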