Addgene plasmid #43490: III-AATT
Depositing lab: Chad Cowan & Kiran Musunuru. Depositing organization: Harvard University. Publication: A TALEN Genome-Editing System for Generating Human Stem Cell-Based Disease Models. Ding Q, Lee YK, Schaefer EA, Peters DT, Veres A, Kim K, Kuperwasser N, Motola DL, Meissner TB, Hendriks WT, Trevisan M, Gupta RM, Moisan A, Banks E, Friesen M, Schinzel RT, Xia F, Tang A, Xia Y, Figueroa E, Wann A, Ahfeldt T, Daheron L, Zhang F, Rubin LL, Peng LF, Chung RT, Musunuru K, Cowan CA. Cell Stem Cell. 2012 Dec 12. pii: S1934-5909(12)00645-5. doi: 10.1016/j.stem.2012.11.011. PubMed 23246482.
Backbone
  Vector backbone: pCRII-TOPO
  Backbone manufacturer: Invitrogen
  Backbone size w/o insert (bp): 3973
  Vector type: Bacterial Cloning
Growth in bacteria
  Bacterial resistance: Ampicillin and Kanamycin, 100 & 50 μg/mL
  Growth temperature: 37°C
  Growth strain: Top10
  Copy number: High Copy
Gene/Insert
  Gene/Insert name: III-AATT
  Species: Synthetic
  Insert size (bp): 426
  Cloning method: TOPO Cloning
  Sequencing primers: 5′ T7; 3′ M13-rev
Terms and licenses: Academic/Nonprofit Terms; Industry Terms: Not Available to Industry
How to cite: III-AATT was a gift from Chad Cowan & Kiran Musunuru (Addgene plasmid # 43490 ; http://n2t.net/addgene:43490 ; RRID:Addgene_43490)
